>Addgene plasmid #186295 | pMpGE010-sgRNA-Target1 (MpRTN1) | addgene full sequence | sequence record 373244 | Addgene NGS Result
TTTCACGCCCTTTTAAATATCCGATTATTCTAATAAACGCTCTTTTCTCTTAGGTTTACCCGCCAATATA
TCCTGTCAAACACTGATAGTTTAAACTGAAGGCGGGAAACGACAATCTGATCCAAGCTCAAGCTGCTCTA
GCATTCGCCATTCAGGCTGCGCAACTGTTGGGAAGGGCGATCGGTGCGGGCCTCTTCGCTATTACGCCAG
CTGGCGAAAGGGGGATGTGCTGCAAGGCGATTAAGTTGGGTAACGCCAGGGTTTTCCCAGTCACGACGTT
GTAAAACGACGGCCAGTGCCAAGCTTGGCCCGGGCAAATGAGTCACACACATTGTTGAGAGACATATCAA
AATAACTCAATTGTAAGGTAAGTTGATAGATTTCCCAGTTAAATGCATTATTTTAACAATATTTGTATCT
CAAATTTTCAAAATCATATCAAATTTGCAGATCTTGATGATGATTCACAACTCTGTCTTCGATTTTTGAT
TGTTAACGGGTATCGATATTTGGGTAACTTAAAAAGAATTTGCTAAAGATCTTAAAAAACAGATTAAAAA
AACCTTTCAAAATAGCTAATCCTTTAAATCCGTTTCACAATATAATGCTCATTGATGATAATCGAAAAGA
TTCCATTTTAAAGTGCATATAAATTGCTTAATTATCTCTTTCTGTCTCGTAATATTTTGTTCTCTCCTAT
TGGATCGGACCCGCATCTTCTCGATCAGTTCACTATACTAATATTTGGTCAACTTCAAGAGAGATTAGAA
CTTCGTTCTCCAAAGTGTAAAGGCCGACAAGCAGAAAAGGAAACTTCAATCAGAAGCCTTCTAGGTTTTC
CCGCGTCCCAAAAAGCGAAGGGAGGACGGGGAGGACGGTGAGGCCAGAAGAAGAAAGCAACAGTAAAATC
TCATGTGATTGCGTGCATGTCATGGATCTATGGGATGCTAGTCCACCGTTTGGAAGTATGTGCAGAAGGA
GAAAGGCGCGGGAGGCCAAAAGCGACTTCGGCCACCTCTCTACTTTCTAGAAAGTTTGCTCGCAGCTTGT
AATAAGCGCGGAAAAGGTACTCGAAAAACCGGAGCAATCGGTGTGGTATCAGCAGTCGGGTTCGCTAAAC
CTACGTCTTCTTATTTTGGAATGTTAAATTGAAAGGGCGTGCCGGCCCTAAGCACGGACGATGTGACAGA
CGGAGGAGTGTGAGCAATTCGGATGACGATGCTGGCCGGCAGTCACGACAAAGAGTCCGAAGGGGCATGG
ACAGGGCAATATATAAATGGAAAAGAGGCTTTGAATATTCCTAACCCTTCGTCGTCGGCCTCCCAACTTG
CCCTCGCATGCTGAATTGGCCGCCTATCTGCGAATGGCCGGCCGCCGACCCTAAGTCGCAATAACTTGAA
CGGAGCCGATGCAAAGTCCTTATCGAACGCTCGTTATTATAAACGGGGCAGACCTAGGTATTTAATTATA
TCAAAACCCTCCGCAATTTCGCTAATCATTCCCTAATTTCTTCTACTTTGGCGTCTAGTGCTGTGGTCGC
GCTTGCTCTCAAAGCTCGCTGGGAGGCAGTGGAGCGTCTGGCTTAAAATCGATCGCCGCAACCCTAGAGT
TCCTTTCACTTCTTTCTCTCTTGCGTGGAGAGCATCGACATCGAAGAGCTGCATCTTGTCTTCTGGTATG
CGCCTTGTGCCCTCGTCTCTGTACGTCGTTACGATTGCTCGATATTGTGATTGTCTAGACCTGAAACCCG
ACTGGAGCTTTTACGTGGTGTCGATTGGGGCCTCGAGCGAGTGATTTTTTAGGTTCGTTTTAGCCAAGTA
CATCCCACTTTGGTCAGTCCTGTTATCTCGGTAAGGTGTTCAGTTCGGTCTCTGGTGCGGAGGTGCCTCG
TAAGTTTCCTGCATGATAGATTTGTCTATCCTTGACTTGAAGAGGAGTCGAAGGTCAGCGAGGTTGGCTG
TGTGCTATGGACGTCGGTGCTCCTTGGTTCCGTGCTTCTATGGGTGTTGCCTCAACAGTATTGATGTGCC
TGCAGAAAGGTTGACTAGAGTTATCAACAAGTTTGTACAAAAAAGCAGGCTCCGCGGCCGCCCCCTTCAC
CATGGATAAGAAGTACTCTATCGGACTCGATATCGGAACTAACTCTGTGGGATGGGCTGTGATCACCGAT
GAGTACAAGGTGCCATCTAAGAAGTTCAAGGTTCTCGGAAACACCGATAGGCACTCTATCAAGAAAAACC
TTATCGGTGCTCTCCTCTTCGATTCTGGTGAAACTGCTGAGGCTACCAGACTCAAGAGAACCGCTAGAAG
AAGGTACACCAGAAGAAAGAACAGGATCTGCTACCTCCAAGAGATCTTCTCTAACGAGATGGCTAAAGTG
GATGATTCATTCTTCCACAGGCTCGAAGAGTCATTCCTCGTGGAAGAAGATAAGAAGCACGAGAGGCACC
CTATCTTCGGAAACATCGTTGATGAGGTGGCATACCACGAGAAGTACCCTACTATCTACCACCTCAGAAA
GAAGCTCGTTGATTCTACTGATAAGGCTGATCTCAGGCTCATCTACCTCGCTCTCGCTCACATGATCAAG
TTCAGAGGACACTTCCTCATCGAGGGTGATCTCAACCCTGATAACTCTGATGTGGATAAGTTGTTCATCC
AGCTCGTGCAGACCTACAACCAGCTTTTCGAAGAGAACCCTATCAACGCTTCAGGTGTGGATGCTAAGGC
TATCCTCTCTGCTAGGCTCTCTAAGTCAAGAAGGCTTGAGAACCTCATTGCTCAGCTCCCTGGTGAGAAG
AAGAACGGACTTTTCGGAAACTTGATCGCTCTCTCTCTCGGACTCACCCCTAACTTCAAGTCTAACTTCG
ATCTCGCTGAGGATGCAAAGCTCCAGCTCTCAAAGGATACCTACGATGATGATCTCGATAACCTCCTCGC
TCAGATCGGAGATCAGTACGCTGATTTGTTCCTCGCTGCTAAGAACCTCTCTGATGCTATCCTCCTCAGT
GATATCCTCAGAGTGAACACCGAGATCACCAAGGCTCCACTCTCAGCTTCTATGATCAAGAGATACGATG
AGCACCACCAGGATCTCACACTTCTCAAGGCTCTTGTTAGACAGCAGCTCCCAGAGAAGTACAAAGAGAT
TTTCTTCGATCAGTCTAAGAACGGATACGCTGGTTACATCGATGGTGGTGCATCTCAAGAAGAGTTCTAC
AAGTTCATCAAGCCTATCCTCGAGAAGATGGATGGAACCGAGGAACTCCTCGTGAAGCTCAATAGAGAGG
ATCTTCTCAGAAAGCAGAGGACCTTCGATAACGGATCTATCCCTCATCAGATCCACCTCGGAGAGTTGCA
CGCTATCCTTAGAAGGCAAGAGGATTTCTACCCATTCCTCAAGGATAACAGGGAAAAGATTGAGAAGATT
CTCACCTTCAGAATCCCTTACTACGTGGGACCTCTCGCTAGAGGAAACTCAAGATTCGCTTGGATGACCA
GAAAGTCTGAGGAAACCATCACCCCTTGGAACTTCGAAGAGGTGGTGGATAAGGGTGCTAGTGCTCAGTC
TTTCATCGAGAGGATGACCAACTTCGATAAGAACCTTCCAAACGAGAAGGTGCTCCCTAAGCACTCTTTG
CTCTACGAGTACTTCACCGTGTACAACGAGTTGACCAAGGTTAAGTACGTGACCGAGGGAATGAGGAAGC
CTGCTTTTTTGTCAGGTGAGCAAAAGAAGGCTATCGTTGATCTCTTGTTCAAGACCAACAGAAAGGTGAC
CGTGAAGCAGCTCAAAGAGGATTACTTCAAGAAAATCGAGTGCTTCGATTCAGTTGAGATTTCTGGTGTT
GAGGATAGGTTCAACGCATCTCTCGGAACCTACCACGATCTCCTCAAGATCATTAAGGATAAGGATTTCT
TGGATAACGAGGAAAACGAGGATATCTTGGAGGATATCGTTCTTACCCTCACCCTCTTTGAAGATAGAGA
GATGATTGAAGAAAGGCTCAAGACCTACGCTCATCTCTTCGATGATAAGGTGATGAAGCAGTTGAAGAGA
AGAAGATACACTGGTTGGGGAAGGCTCTCAAGAAAGCTCATTAACGGAATCAGGGATAAGCAGTCTGGAA
AGACAATCCTTGATTTCCTCAAGTCTGATGGATTCGCTAACAGAAACTTCATGCAGCTCATCCACGATGA
TTCTCTCACCTTTAAAGAGGATATCCAGAAGGCTCAGGTTTCAGGACAGGGTGATAGTCTCCATGAGCAT
ATCGCTAACCTCGCTGGATCTCCTGCAATCAAGAAGGGAATCCTCCAGACTGTGAAGGTTGTGGATGAGT
TGGTGAAGGTGATGGGAAGGCATAAGCCTGAGAACATCGTGATCGAAATGGCTAGAGAGAACCAGACCAC
TCAGAAGGGACAGAAGAACTCTAGGGAAAGGATGAAGAGGATCGAGGAAGGTATCAAAGAGCTTGGATCT
CAGATCCTCAAAGAGCACCCTGTTGAGAACACTCAGCTCCAGAATGAGAAGCTCTACCTCTACTACCTCC
AGAACGGAAGGGATATGTATGTGGATCAAGAGTTGGATATCAACAGGCTCTCTGATTACGATGTTGATCA
TATCGTGCCACAGTCATTCTTGAAGGATGATTCTATCGATAACAAGGTGCTCACCAGGTCTGATAAGAAC
AGGGGTAAGAGTGATAACGTGCCAAGTGAAGAGGTTGTGAAGAAAATGAAGAACTATTGGAGGCAGCTCC
TCAACGCTAAGCTCATCACTCAGAGAAAGTTCGATAACTTGACTAAGGCTGAGAGGGGAGGACTCTCTGA
ATTGGATAAGGCAGGATTCATCAAGAGGCAGCTTGTGGAAACCAGGCAGATCACTAAGCACGTTGCACAG
ATCCTCGATTCTAGGATGAACACCAAGTACGATGAGAACGATAAGTTGATCAGGGAAGTGAAGGTTATCA
CCCTCAAGTCAAAGCTCGTGTCTGATTTCAGAAAGGATTTCCAATTCTACAAGGTGAGGGAAATCAACAA
CTACCACCACGCTCACGATGCTTACCTTAACGCTGTTGTTGGAACCGCTCTCATCAAGAAGTATCCTAAG
CTCGAGTCAGAGTTCGTGTACGGTGATTACAAGGTGTACGATGTGAGGAAGATGATCGCTAAGTCTGAGC
AAGAGATCGGAAAGGCTACCGCTAAGTATTTCTTCTACTCTAACATCATGAATTTCTTCAAGACCGAGAT
TACCCTCGCTAACGGTGAGATCAGAAAGAGGCCACTCATCGAGACAAACGGTGAAACAGGTGAGATCGTG
TGGGATAAGGGAAGGGATTTCGCTACCGTTAGAAAGGTGCTCTCTATGCCACAGGTGAACATCGTTAAGA
AAACCGAGGTGCAGACCGGTGGATTCTCTAAAGAGTCTATCCTCCCTAAGAGGAACTCTGATAAGCTCAT
TGCTAGGAAGAAGGATTGGGACCCTAAGAAATACGGTGGTTTCGATTCTCCTACCGTGGCTTACTCTGTT
CTCGTTGTGGCTAAGGTTGAGAAGGGAAAGAGTAAGAAGCTCAAGTCTGTTAAGGAACTTCTCGGAATCA
CTATCATGGAAAGGTCATCTTTCGAGAAGAACCCAATCGATTTCCTCGAGGCTAAGGGATACAAAGAGGT
TAAGAAGGATCTCATCATCAAGCTCCCAAAGTACTCACTCTTCGAACTCGAGAACGGTAGAAAGAGGATG
CTCGCTTCTGCTGGTGAGCTTCAAAAGGGAAACGAGCTTGCTCTCCCATCTAAGTACGTTAACTTTCTTT
ACCTCGCTTCTCACTACGAGAAGTTGAAGGGATCTCCAGAAGATAACGAGCAGAAGCAACTTTTCGTTGA
GCAGCACAAGCACTACTTGGATGAGATCATCGAGCAGATCTCTGAGTTCTCTAAAAGGGTGATCCTCGCT
GATGCAAACCTCGATAAGGTGTTGTCTGCTTACAACAAGCACAGAGATAAGCCTATCAGGGAACAGGCAG
AGAACATCATCCATCTCTTCACCCTTACCAACCTCGGTGCTCCTGCTGCTTTCAAGTACTTCGATACAAC
CATCGATAGGAAGAGATACACCTCTACCAAAGAAGTGCTCGATGCTACCCTCATCCATCAGTCTATCACT
GGACTCTACGAGACTAGGATCGATCTCTCACAGCTCGGTGGTGATTCAAGGGCTGATCCTAAGAAGAAGA
GGAAGGTTTGAGGCGCGCCGAGCTCCAGGCCTCCCAGCTTTCGTCCGTATCATCGGTTTCGACAACGTTC
GTCAAGTTCAATGCATCAGTTTCATTGCCCACACACCAGAATCCTACTAAGTTTGAGTATTATGGCATTG
GAAAAGCTGTTTTCTTCTATCATTTGTTCTGCTTGTAATTTACTGTGTTCTTTCAGTTTTTGTTTTCGGA
CATCAAAATGCAAATGGATGGATAAGAGTTAATAAATGATATGGTCCTTTTGTTCATTCTCAAATTATTA
TTATCTGTTGTTTTTACTTTAATGGGTTGAATTTAAGTAAGAAAGGAACTAACAGTGTGATATTAAGGTG
CAATGTTAGACATATAAAACAGTCTTTCACCTCTCTTTGGTTATGTCTTGAATTGGTTTGTTTCTTCACT
TATCTGTGTAATCAAGTTTACTATGAGTCTATGATCAAGTAATTATGCAATCAAGTTAAGTACAGTATAG
GCTTAAGGGTGGGCGCGCCGACCCAGCTTTCTTGTACAAAGTGGTTGATAACAGCGGTTGACTAGAGTTA
TCAACAAGTTTGTACAAAAAAGCAGGCTCCGCGGCCGCCCCCTTGTAACGTGAGACTACTACACTCCTCA
ACGCAAGTTCTATCTCATATCTCTGCAAGAGCTTATTCCAAGAAACTTTCTTGTGCTTCTATGCATGCCC
AGGTACCTTAAGTCGCGCGCATAGTCACTTCACAGCCTTTTCAGTTCTCCCTTTGATGGCTCAGAGTGAC
GCAACTGCACAAAAATAAGAAAAAAGTCGAAGCGTCACGAGAGATGTATCCGGCTAGTTTCCTTGGAGTT
CGGATTGCTCTCTTTCTCTGTCTCCCCGAACCATATGGAATTTATGAACTGCTGTTCACTAGTCAGTCAC
TTGTTTCAGAACTTTTGAGTGGTCGATTTATCCACCTTCTTGTTTCTTCCTGGGTCCAGAATCTGACTTC
TTGAGACAACAAACAGTGCACAGTGGATCGAAGAATGACCACAGTTGAGACACGTGGCGCTGGCCTCATT
TATTGCACCATACGTTTAGTGAAGAACTGAATAATGGTGGATATAAAGCAGAGTTGCACCCAGCCTCTCG
TGTGGCGGAAGGAGCAGTGGGTTTTAGAGCTAGAAATAGCAAGTTAAAATAAGGCTAGTCCGTTATCAAC
TTGAAAAAGTGGCACCGAGTCGGTGCTTTTTTTCTAGTATCGGGAATTCTAAAGGGTGGGCGCGCCGACC
CAGCTTTCTTGTACAAAGTGGTTGATAACAGCGCTTAGAGGCTTAGAGCTCGAATTTCCCCGATCGTTCA
AACATTTGGCAATAAAGTTTCTTAAGATTGAATCCTGTTGCCGGTCTTGCGATGATTATCATATAATTTC
TGTTGAATTACGTTAAGCATGTAATAATTAACATGTAATGCATGACGTTATTTATGAGATGGGTTTTTAT
GATTAGAGTCCCGCAATTATACATTTAATACGCGATAGAAAACAAAATATAGCGCGCAAACTAGGATAAA
TTATCGCGCGCGGTGTCATCTATGTTACTAGATCGGGAATTGGTTCCGGAACCAATTCGTAATCATGTCA
TAGCTGTTTCCTGTGTGAAATTGTTATCCGCTCACAATTCCACACAACATACGAGCCGGAAGCATAAAGT
GTAAAGCCTGGGGTGCCTAATGAGTGAGCTAACTCACATTAGGCTGAATTAGGCGCGCCTATTTCTGAAT
TCAACACATTGCGGACGTTTTTAATGTACTGAATTAACGCCGAATTAATTCGGGGGATCTGGATTTTAGT
ACTGGATTTTGGTTTTAGGAATTAGAAATTTTATTGATAGAAGTATTTTACAAATACAAATACATACTAA
GGGTTTCTTATATGCTCAACACATGAGCGAAACCCTATAGGAACCCTAATTCCCTTATCTGGGAACTACT
CACACATTATTATGGAGAAACTCGAGCTTGTCGATCGACAGATCCCGGTCGGCATCTACTCTATTTCTTT
GCCCTCGGACGAGTGCTGGGGCGTCGGTTTCCACTATCGGCGAGTACTTCTACACAGCCATCGGTCCAGA
CGGCCGCGCTTCTGCGGGCGATTTGTGTACGCCCGACAGTCCCGGCTCCGGATCGGACGATTGCGTCGCA
TCGACCCTGCGCCCAAGCTGCATCATCGAAATTGCCGTCAACCAAGCTCTGATAGAGTTGGTCAAGACCA
ATGCGGAGCATATACGCCCGGAGTCGTGGCGATCCTGCAAGCTCCGGATGCCTCCGCTCGAAGTAGCGCG
TCTGCTGCTCCATACAAGCCAACCACGGCCTCCAGAAGAAGATGTTGGCGACCTCGTATTGGGAATCCCC
GAACATCGCCTCGCTCCAGTCAATGACCGCTGTTATGCGGCCATTGTCCGTCAGGACATTGTTGGAGCCG
AAATCCGCGTGCACGAGGTGCCGGACTTCGGGGCAGTCCTCGGCCCAAAGCATCAGCTCATCGAGAGCCT
GCGCGACGGACGCACTGACGGTGTCGTCCATCACAGTTTGCCAGTGATACACATGGGGATCAGCAATCGC
GCATATGAAATCACGCCATGTAGTGTATTGACCGATTCCTTGCGGTCCGAATGGGCCGAACCCGCTCGTC
TGGCTAAGATCGGCCGCAGCGATCGCATCCATAGCCTCCGCGACCGGTTGTAGAACAGCGGGCAGTTCGG
TTTCAGGCAGGTCTTGCAACGTGACACCCTGTGAACGGCGGGAGATGCAATAGGTCAGGCTCTCGCTAAA
CTCCCCAATGTCAAGCACTTCCGGAATCGGGAGCGCGGCCGATGCAAAGTGCCGATAAACATAACGATCT
TTGTAGAAACCATCGGCGCAGCTATTTACCCGCAGGACATATCCACGCCCTCCTACATCGAAGCTGAAAG
CACGAGATTCTTCGCCCTCCGAGAGCTGCATCAGGTCGGAGACGCTGTCGAACTTTTCGATCAGAAACTT
CTCGACAGACGTCGCGGTGAGTTCAGGCTTTTTCATATCTCATTGCCCCCCGGATCTGCGAAAGCTCGAG
AGAGATAGATTTGTAGAGAGAGACTGGTGATTTCAGCGTGTCCTCTCCAAATGAAATGAACTTCCTTATA
TAGAGGAAGGGTCTTGCGAAGGATAGTGGGATTGTGCGTCATCCCTTACGTCAGTGGAGATATCACATCA
ATCCACTTGCTTTGAAGACGTGGTTGGAACGTCTTCTTTTTCCACGATGCTCCTCGTGGGTGGGGGTCCA
TCTTTGGGACCACTGTCGGCAGAGGCATCTTGAACGATAGCCTTTCCTTTATCGCAATGATGGCATTTGT
AGGTGCCACCTTCCTTTTCTACTGTCCTTTTGATGAAGTGACAGATAGCTGGGCAATGGAATCCGAGGAG
GTTTCCCGATATTACCCTTTGTTGAAAAGTCTCAATAGCCCTTTGGTCTTCTGAGACTGTATCTTTGATA
TTCTTGGAGTAGACGAGAGTGTCGTGCTCCACCATGTTCACATCAATCCACTTGCTTTGAAGACGTGGTT
GGAACGTCTTCTTTTTCCACGATGCTCCTCGTGGGTGGGGGTCCATCTTTGGGACCACTGTCGGCAGAGG
CATCTTGAACGATAGCCTTTCCTTTATCGCAATGATGGCATTTGTAGGTGCCACCTTCCTTTTCTACTGT
CCTTTTGATGAAGTGACAGATAGCTGGGCAATGGAATCCGAGGAGGTTTCCCGATATTACCCTTTGTTGA
AAAGTCTCAATAGCCCTTTGGTCTTCTGAGACTGTATCTTTGATATTCTTGGAGTAGACGAGAGTGTCGT
GCTCCACCATGTTGGCAAGCTGCTCTAGCCAATACGCAAACCGAATTCAGAAATAAATTCAGCCTAATTC
GGCGTTAATTCAGTACATTAAAAACGTCCGCAATGTGTTATTAAGTTGTCTAAGCGTCAATTTGTTTACA
CCACAATATATCCTGCCACCAGCCAGCCAACAGCTCCCCGACCGGCAGCTCGGCACAAAATCACCACTCG
ATACAGGCAGCCCATCAGTCCGGGACGGCGTCAGCGGGAGAGCCGTTGTAAGGCGGCAGACTTTGCTCAT
GTTACCGATGCTATTCGGAAGAACGGCAACTAAGCTGCCGGGTTTGAAACACGGATGATCTCGCGGAGGG
TAGCATGTTGATTGTAACGATGACAGAGCGTTGCTGCCTGTGATCAATTCGGGCACGAACCCAGTGGACA
TAAGCCTGTTCGGTTCGTAAGCTGTAATGCAAGTAGCGTATGCGCTCACGCAACTGGTCCAGAACCTTGA
CCGAACGCAGCGGTGGTAACGGCGCAGTGGCGGTTTTCATGGCTTGTTATGACTGTTTTTTTGGGGTACA
GTCTATGCCTCGGGCATCCAAGCAGCAAGCGCGTTACGCCGTGGGTCGATGTTTGATGTTATGGAGCAGC
AACGATGTTACGCAGCAGGGCAGTCGCCCTAAAACAAAGTTAAACATCATGGGGGAAGCGGTGATCGCCG
AAGTATCGACTCAACTATCAGAGGTAGTTGGCGTCATCGAGCGCCATCTCGAACCGACGTTGCTGGCCGT
ACATTTGTACGGCTCCGCAGTGGATGGCGGCCTGAAGCCACACAGTGATATTGATTTGCTGGTTACGGTG
ACCGTAAGGCTTGATGAAACAACGCGGCGAGCTTTGATCAACGACCTTTTGGAAACTTCGGCTTCCCCTG
GAGAGAGCGAGATTCTCCGCGCTGTAGAAGTCACCATTGTTGTGCACGACGACATCATTCCGTGGCGTTA
TCCAGCTAAGCGCGAACTGCAATTTGGAGAATGGCAGCGCAATGACATTCTTGCAGGTATCTTCGAGCCA
GCCACGATCGACATTGATCTGGCTATCTTGCTGACAAAAGCAAGAGAACATAGCGTTGCCTTGGTAGGTC
CAGCGGCGGAGGAACTCTTTGATCCGGTTCCTGAACAGGATCTATTTGAGGCGCTAAATGAAACCTTAAC
GCTATGGAACTCGCCGCCCGACTGGGCTGGCGATGAGCGAAATGTAGTGCTTACGTTGTCCCGCATTTGG
TACAGCGCAGTAACCGGCAAAATCGCGCCGAAGGATGTCGCTGCCGACTGGGCAATGGAGCGCCTGCCGG
CCCAGTATCAGCCCGTCATACTTGAAGCTAGACAGGCTTATCTTGGACAAGAAGAAGATCGCTTGGCCTC
GCGCGCAGATCAGTTGGAAGAATTTGTCCACTACGTGAAAGGCGAGATCACCAAGGTAGTCGGCAAATAA
TGTCTAGCTAGAAATTCGTTCAAGCCGACGCCGCTTCGCGGCGCGGCTTAACTCAAGCGTTAGATGCACT
AAGCACATAATTGCTCACAGCCAAACTATCAGGTCAAGTCTGCTTTTATTATTTTTAAGCGTGCATAATA
AGCCCTACACAAATTGGGAGATATATCATGCATGACCAAAATCCCTTAACGTGAGTTTTCGTTCCACTGA
GCGTCAGACCCCGTAGAAAAGATCAAAGGATCTTCTTGAGATCCTTTTTTTCTGCGCGTAATCTGCTGCT
TGCAAACAAAAAAACCACCGCTACCAGCGGTGGTTTGTTTGCCGGATCAAGAGCTACCAACTCTTTTTCC
GAAGGTAACTGGCTTCAGCAGAGCGCAGATACCAAATACTGTCCTTCTAGTGTAGCCGTAGTTAGGCCAC
CACTTCAAGAACTCTGTAGCACCGCCTACATACCTCGCTCTGCTAATCCTGTTACCAGTGGCTGCTGCCA
GTGGCGATAAGTCGTGTCTTACCGGGTTGGACTCAAGACGATAGTTACCGGATAAGGCGCAGCGGTCGGG
CTGAACGGGGGGTTCGTGCACACAGCCCAGCTTGGAGCGAACGACCTACACCGAACTGAGATACCTACAG
CGTGAGCTATGAGAAAGCGCCACGCTTCCCGAAGGGAGAAAGGCGGACAGGTATCCGGTAAGCGGCAGGG
TCGGAACAGGAGAGCGCACGAGGGAGCTTCCAGGGGGAAACGCCTGGTATCTTTATAGTCCTGTCGGGTT
TCGCCACCTCTGACTTGAGCGTCGATTTTTGTGATGCTCGTCAGGGGGGCGGAGCCTATGGAAAAACGCC
AGCAACGCGGCCTTTTTACGGTTCCTGGCCTTTTGCTGGCCTTTTGCTCACATGTTCTTTCCTGCGTTAT
CCCCTGATTCTGTGGATAACCGTATTACCGCCTTTGAGTGAGCTGATACCGCTCGCCGCAGCCGAACGAC
CGAGCGCAGCGAGTCAGTGAGCGAGGAAGCGGAAGAGCGCCTGATGCGGTATTTTCTCCTTACGCATCTG
TGCGGTATTTCACACCGCATATGGTGCACTCTCAGTACAATCTGCTCTGATGCCGCATAGTTAAGCCAGT
ATACACTCCGCTATCGCTACGTGACTGGGTCATGGCTGCGCCCCGACACCCGCCAACACCCGCTGACGCG
CCCTGACGGGCTTGTCTGCTCCCGGCATCCGCTTACAGACAAGCTGTGACCGTCTCCGGGAGCTGCATGT
GTCAGAGGTTTTCACCGTCATCACCGAAACGCGCGAGGCAGGGTGCCTTGATGTGGGCGCCGGCGGTCGA
GTGGCGACGGCGCGGCTTGTCCGCGCCCTGGTAGATTGCCTGGCCGTAGGCCAGCCATTTTTGAGCGGCC
AGCGGCCGCGATAGGCCGACGCGAAGCGGCGGGGCGTAGGGAGCGCAGCGACCGAAGGGTAGGCGCTTTT
TGCAGCTCTTCGGCTGTGCGCTGGCCAGACAGTTATGCACAGGCCAGGCGGGTTTTAAGAGTTTTAATAA
GTTTTAAAGAGTTTTAGGCGGAAAAATCGCCTTTTTTCTCTTTTATATCAGTCACTTACATGTGTGACCG
GTTCCCAATGTACGGCTTTGGGTTCCCAATGTACGGGTTCCGGTTCCCAATGTACGGCTTTGGGTTCCCA
ATGTACGTGCTATCCACAGGAAAGAGACCTTTTCGACCTTTTTCCCCTGCTAGGGCAATTTGCCCTAGCA
TCTGCTCCGTACATTAGGAACCGGCGGATGCTTCGCCCTCGATCAGGTTGCGGTAGCGCATGACTAGGAT
CGGGCCAGCCTGCCCCGCCTCCTCCTTCAAATCGTACTCCGGCAGGTCATTTGACCCGATCAGCTTGCGC
ACGGTGAAACAGAACTTCTTGAACTCTCCGGCGCTGCCACTGCGTTCGTAGATCGTCTTGAACAACCATC
TGGCTTCTGCCTTGCCTGCGGCGCGGCGTGCCAGGCGGTAGAGAAAACGGCCGATGCCGGGATCGATCAA
AAAGTAATCGGGGTGAACCGTCAGCACGTCCGGGTTCTTGCCTTCTGTGATCTCGCGGTACATCCAATCA
GCTAGCTCGATCTCGATGTACTCCGGCCGCCCGGTTTCGCTCTTTACGATCTTGTAGCGGCTAATCAAGG
CTTCACCCTCGGATACCGTCACCAGGCGGCCGTTCTTGGCCTTCTTCGTACGCTGCATGGCAACGTGCGT
GGTGTTTAACCGAATGCAGGTTTCTACCAGGTCGTCTTTCTGCTTTCCGCCATCGGCTCGCCGGCAGAAC
TTGAGTACGTCCGCAACGTGTGGACGGAACACGCGGCCGGGCTTGTCTCCCTTCCCTTCCCGGTATCGGT
TCATGGATTCGGTTAGATGGGAAACCGCCATCAGTACCAGGTCGTAATCCCACACACTGGCCATGCCGGC
CGGCCCTGCGGAAACCTCTACGTGCCCGTCTGGAAGCTCGTAGCGGATCACCTCGCCAGCTCGTCGGTCA
CGCTTCGACAGACGGAAAACGGCCACGTCCATGATGCTGCGACTATCGCGGGTGCCCACGTCATAGAGCA
TCGGAACGAAAAAATCTGGTTGCTCGTCGCCCTTGGGCGGCTTCCTAATCGACGGCGCACCGGCTGCCGG
CGGTTGCCGGGATTCTTTGCGGATTCGATCAGCGGCCGCTTGCCACGATTCACCGGGGCGTGCTTCTGCC
TCGATGCGTTGCCGCTGGGCGGCCTGCGCGGCCTTCAACTTCTCCACCAGGTCATCACCCAGCGCCGCGC
CGATTTGTACCGGGCCGGATGGTTTGCGACCGCTCACGCCGATTCCTCGGGCTTGGGGGTTCCAGTGCCA
TTGCAGGGCCGGCAGACAACCCAGCCGCTTACGCCTGGCCAACCGCCCGTTCCTCCACACATGGGGCATT
CCACGGCGTCGGTGCCTGGTTGTTCTTGATTTTCCATGCCGCCTCCTTTAGCCGCTAAAATTCATCTACT
CATTTATTCATTTGCTCATTTACTCTGGTAGCTGCGCGATGTATTCAGATAGCAGCTCGGTAATGGTCTT
GCCTTGGCGTACCGCGTACATCTTCAGCTTGGTGTGATCCTCCGCCGGCAACTGAAAGTTGACCCGCTTC
ATGGCTGGCGTGTCTGCCAGGCTGGCCAACGTTGCAGCCTTGCTGCTGCGTGCGCTCGGACGGCCGGCAC
TTAGCGTGTTTGTGCTTTTGCTCATTTTCTCTTTACCTCATTAACTCAAATGAGTTTTGATTTAATTTCA
GCGGCCAGCGCCTGGACCTCGCGGGCAGCGTCGCCCTCGGGTTCTGATTCAAGAACGGTTGTGCCGGCGG
CGGCAGTGCCTGGGTAGCTCACGCGCTGCGTGATACGGGACTCAAGAATGGGCAGCTCGTACCCGGCCAG
CGCCTCGGCAACCTCACCGCCGATGCGCGTGCCTTTGATCGCCCGCGACACGACAAAGGCCGCTTGTAGC
CTTCCATCCGTGACCTCAATGCGCTGCTTAACCAGCTCCACCAGGTCGGCGGTGGCCCATATGTCGTAAG
GGCTTGGCTGCACCGGAATCAGCACGAAGTCGGCTGCCTTGATCGCGGACACAGCCAAGTCCGCCGCCTG
GGGCGCTCCGTCGATCACTACGAAGTCGCGCCGGCCGATGGCCTTCACGTCGCGGTCAATCGTCGGGCGG
TCGATGCCGACAACGGTTAGCGGTTGATCTTCCCGCACGGCCGCCCAATCGCGGGCACTGCCCTGGGGAT
CGGAATCGACTAACAGAACATCGGCCCCGGCGAGTTGCAGGGCGCGGGCTAGATGGGTTGCGATGGTCGT
CTTGCCTGACCCGCCTTTCTGGTTAAGTACAGCGATAACCTTCATGCGTTCCCCTTGCGTATTTGTTTAT
TTACTCATCGCATCATATACGCAGCGACCGCATGACGCAAGCTGTTTTACTCAAATACACATCACCTTTT
TAGACGGCGGCGCTCGGTTTCTTCAGCGGCCAAGCTGGCCGGCCAGGCCGCCAGCTTGGCATCAGACAAA
CCGGCCAGGATTTCATGCAGCCGCACGGTTGAGACGTGCGCGGGCGGCTCGAACACGTACCCGGCCGCGA
TCATCTCCGCCTCGATCTCTTCGGTAATGAAAAACGGTTCGTCCTGGCCGTCCTGGTGCGGTTTCATGCT
TGTTCCTCTTGGCGTTCATTCTCGGCGGCCGCCAGGGCGTCGGCCTCGGTCAATGCGTCCTCACGGAAGG
CACCGCGCCGCCTGGCCTCGGTGGGCGTCACTTCCTCGCTGCGCTCAAGTGCGCGGTACAGGGTCGAGCG
ATGCACGCCAAGCAGTGCAGCCGCCTCTTTCACGGTGCGGCCTTCCTGGTCGATCAGCTCGCGGGCGTGC
GCGATCTGTGCCGGGGTGAGGGTAGGGCGGGGGCCAAACTTCACGCCTCGGGCCTTGGCGGCCTCGCGCC
CGCTCCGGGTGCGGTCGATGATTAGGGAACGCTCGAACTCGGCAATGCCGGCGAACACGGTCAACACCAT
GCGGCCGGCCGGCGTGGTGGTGTCGGCCCACGGCTCTGCCAGGCTACGCAGGCCCGCGCCGGCCTCCTGG
ATGCGCTCGGCAATGTCCAGTAGGTCGCGGGTGCTGCGGGCCAGGCGGTCTAGCCTGGTCACTGTCACAA
CGTCGCCAGGGCGTAGGTGGTCAAGCATCCTGGCCAGCTCCGGGCGGTCGCGCCTGGTGCCGGTGATCTT
CTCGGAAAACAGCTTGGTGCAGCCGGCCGCGTGCAGTTCGGCCCGTTGGTTGGTCAAGTCCTGGTCGTCG
GTGCTGACGCGGGCATAGCCCAGCAGGCCAGCGGCGGCGCTCTTGTTCATGGCGTAATGTCTCCGGTTCT
AGTCGCAAGTATTCTACTTTATGCGACTAAAACACGCGACAAGAAAACGCCAGGAAAAGGGCAGGGCGGC
AGCCTGTCGCGTAACTTAGGACTTGTGCGACATGTCGTTTTCAGAAGACGGCTGCACTGAACGTCAGAAG
CCGACTGCACTATAGCAGCGGAGGGGTTGGATCAAAGTACTTTGATCCCGAGGGGAACCCTGTGGTTGGC
ATGCACATACAAATGGACGAACGGATAAACCT
Features (pLannotate 1.2.2; 27 found; start..end, strand, type, name):
     54..78      -  misc_feature   RB T-DNA repeat: right border repeat from nopaline C58 T-DNA
    144..298     -  CDS            lacZα (fragment): LacZα fragment of β-galactosidase; lacZ fragment
   2057..2081    +  protein_bind   attB1: mutant version of attB; recombination site for the Gateway® BP reaction BP Clonase™
   2102..6205    +  CDS            cas9: CAS9_STRP1 - Also known as csn1 From Streptococcus pyogenes serotype M1.
   6240..6347    +  CDS            RBCS1 (fragment): RBS1_SPIOL - Also known as RBCS. Experimental evidence at protein level: Swiss-Prot protein existence level 1. RuBisCO catalyzes two reactions: the carboxylation of D- ribulose 1,5-bisphosphate, the primary event in carbon dioxide fixation, as well as the oxidative fragmentation of the pentose substrate. Both reactions occur simultaneously and in competition at the same active site. Although the small subunit is not catalytic it is essential for maximal activity. From Spinacia oleracea (Spinach).
   6741..6765    -  protein_bind   attB2: mutant version of attB; recombination site for the Gateway® BP reaction BP Clonase™
   6794..6818    +  protein_bind   attB1: mutant version of attB; recombination site for the Gateway® BP reaction BP Clonase™
   7371..7446    +  misc_RNA       gRNA scaffold: guide RNA scaffold for the Streptococcus pyogenes CRISPR/Cas9 system
   7488..7512    -  protein_bind   attB2: mutant version of attB; recombination site for the Gateway® BP reaction BP Clonase™
   7552..7804    +  terminator     NOS terminator: nopaline synthase terminator and poly(A) signal
   7859..7881    -  protein_bind   lac operator (fragment): The lac repressor binds to the lac operator to inhibit transcription in E. coli. This inhibition can be relieved by adding lactose or isopropyl-β-D-thiogalactopyranoside (IPTG). lac repressor encoded by lacI
   7885..7915    -  promoter       lac promoter: promoter for the E. coli lac operon
   7930..7951    -  protein_bind   CAP binding site: CAP binding activates transcription in the presence of cAMP. E. coli catabolite activator protein
   8036..8210    -  polyA_signal   CaMV poly(A) signal: cauliflower mosaic virus polyadenylation signal
   8251..9276    -  CDS            HygR: hygromycin B phosphotransferase confers resistance to hygromycin
   9343..10019   -  promoter       CaMV 35S promoter (enhanced): cauliflower mosaic virus 35S promoter with a duplicated enhancer region
  10214..10238   -  misc_feature   LB T-DNA repeat: left border repeat from nopaline C58 T-DNA
  10497..10520   +  promoter       Pc promoter (fragment): intI1 (promoter lies within the coding sequence); class 1 integron promoter
  10696..10752   +  CDS            GmR (fragment): gentamycin acetyltransferase; aacC1; confers resistance to gentamycin
  10763..11550   +  CDS            SmR (fragment): aminoglycoside adenylyltransferase (Murphy, 1985); aadA; confers resistance to spectinomycin and streptomycin
  11796..12384   +  rep_origin     ori: high-copy-number ColE1/pMB1/pBR322/pUC origin of replication
  12570..12710   -  misc_feature   bom: basis of mobility region from pBR322
  12812..12851   -  CDS            rop (fragment): Rop protein, which maintains plasmids at low copy number; rop
  13054..13248   -  rep_origin     pVS1 oriV: origin of replication for the Pseudomonas plasmid pVS1 (Heeb et al., 2000)
  13314..14387   -  CDS            pVS1 RepA: replication protein from the Pseudomonas plasmid pVS1 (Heeb et al., 2000)
  14816..15445   -  CDS            pVS1 StaA: stability protein from the Pseudomonas plasmid pVS1 (Heeb et al., 2000)
  16005..16406   -  CDS            Y4CG_SINFN (fragment): Protein inferred from homology: Swiss-Prot protein existence level 3. From Sinorhizobium fredii (strain NBRC 101917 / NGR234).
