[The description below was written by a language model from this plasmid's Addgene catalogue record and pLannotate feature annotations shown in this document.]
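Description:
pMpGE010-sgRNA-Target1 (MpRTN1) is a T-DNA binary vector for CRISPR/Cas9 genome editing in plants, built on the pMpGE010 backbone and delivered by Agrobacterium-mediated transformation. The associated work concerns the liverwort Marchantia polymorpha, and the guide targets the first chosen site in MpRTN1, a RETICULON gene encoding an ER membrane-bending protein studied for its role in chloroplast relocation movement. Outside the T-DNA, the backbone carries a ColE1/pBR322-type origin with a bom mobilisation region for propagation in E. coli, and the pVS1 oriV with RepA and StaA for replication and stable maintenance in Agrobacterium. An aadA (SmR) gene provides the spectinomycin selection listed for bacteria.

Between the nopaline-type right and left border repeats lie three functional units. A Streptococcus pyogenes Cas9 coding sequence sits between attB1 and attB2 sites, followed by a short region annotated as a RuBisCO small subunit (RBCS) fragment, which may be part of a 3′ regulatory region. A second attB1/attB2 pair, the footprint of Gateway recombination, flanks the sgRNA cassette containing the S. pyogenes gRNA scaffold, with a NOS terminator downstream. The promoters driving Cas9 and the sgRNA are not annotated in the feature table, and the record does not state them. The third unit is a hygromycin phosphotransferase gene under an enhanced CaMV 35S promoter with a CaMV poly(A) signal, allowing selection of transformed plant tissue. Residual lacZα and lac promoter elements also remain. The sequenced record is 16,692 nt, shorter than the catalogued backbone size, consistent with replacement of a Gateway cassette by the small sgRNA insert. The construct is used to generate MpRTN1 mutants.
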