Addgene plasmid #186295: pMpGE010-sgRNA-Target1 (MpRTN1)
Purpose: Binary vector for CRISPR/Cas9 (target 1: MpRTN1) in plants (for Agrobacterium-mediated genetic transformation)
Depositing lab: Yutaka Kodama. Depositing organization: Utsunomiya University. Publication: The ER membrane-bending protein RETICULON facilitates chloroplast relocation movement in Marchantia polymorpha. Ishikawa K, Konno R, Hirano S, Fujii Y, Fujiwara M, Fukao Y, Kodama Y. Plant J. 2022 Apr 27. doi: 10.1111/tpj.15787. PubMed 35476214.
Backbone
  Vector backbone: pMpGE010
  Backbone size w/o insert (bp): 17689
  Vector type: Bacterial Expression, CRISPR
Growth in bacteria
  Bacterial resistance: Spectinomycin, 50 μg/mL
  Growth temperature: 37°C
  Growth strain: DH5alpha
  Copy number: Unknown
Gene/Insert
  Gene/Insert name: sgRNA-Target1 (alt name: sgRNA- MpRTN1)
  gRNA/shRNA sequence: TGTGGCGGAAGGAGCAGTGG
Terms and licenses: Academic/Nonprofit Terms; Industry Terms: Not Available to Industry
How to cite: pMpGE010-sgRNA-Target1 (MpRTN1) was a gift from Yutaka Kodama (Addgene plasmid # 186295 ; http://n2t.net/addgene:186295 ; RRID:Addgene_186295)
